Addgene plasmid #128471: S7_SwaI_Zeo_PacI
Purpose: Zeo Resistance gene
Depositing lab: Lindy Barrett. Depositing organization: Broad Institute. Publication: A multiplexed gRNA piggyBac transposon system facilitates efficient induction of CRISPRi and CRISPRa in human pluripotent stem cells. Hazelbaker DZ, Beccard A, Angelini G, Mazzucato P, Messana A, Lam D, Eggan K, Barrett LE. Sci Rep. 2020 Jan 20;10(1):635. doi: 10.1038/s41598-020-57500-1. PubMed 31959800.
Backbone
  Vector backbone: pUC57 Kan
  Backbone manufacturer: Genewiz
  Backbone size w/o insert (bp): 2579
  Vector type: Bacterial Expression
Growth in bacteria
  Bacterial resistance: Kanamycin, 50 μg/mL
  Growth temperature: 37°C
  Growth strain: DH5alpha
  Copy number: High Copy
Gene/Insert
  Gene/Insert name: Zeocin Resistance gene
  Species: Synthetic
  Cloning method: Restriction Enzyme; 5′ cloning site Unknown (unknown if destroyed)
Terms and licenses: Academic/Nonprofit Terms; Industry Terms: Not Available to Industry
How to cite: S7_SwaI_Zeo_PacI was a gift from Lindy Barrett (Addgene plasmid # 128471 ; http://n2t.net/addgene:128471 ; RRID:Addgene_128471)
