[The description below was written by a language model from this plasmid's Addgene catalogue record and pLannotate feature annotations shown in this document.]
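Description:
S7_SwaI_Zeo_PacI is a small (about 3.1 kb) bacterial cloning plasmid built on a commercially synthesized pUC57-Kan backbone, serving as a storage and donor vector for a synthetic Zeocin resistance gene. It replicates in E. coli from the high-copy ColE1/pUC-type origin and is selected with kanamycin through an aminoglycoside phosphotransferase (aph(3')-Ia) coding sequence, which the annotation places directly downstream of an AmpR (bla) promoter. Other annotated elements are backbone remnants typical of pUC-derived vectors: fragments of bom, rop and lacI, plus the CAP binding site, lac promoter, lac operator and a partial lacZα sequence that flank the cloning region.

The payload is the ble open reading frame from Streptoalloteichus hindustanus, which encodes a protein that binds bleomycin-family antibiotics, including Zeocin, with high affinity and so neutralises them. The gene sits within the interrupted lacZα/multiple cloning region, in the opposite orientation to the lac promoter. No dedicated bacterial or mammalian promoter, polyadenylation signal or other expression element is annotated around it, so although the vector is catalogued as bacterial expression, it appears to carry the marker as a bare cassette rather than as a functional expression unit. The plasmid name suggests that the insert is flanked by SwaI and PacI restriction sites for excision, although the record lists the cloning sites as unknown and they are not annotated.

The associated publication describes a multiplexed gRNA piggyBac transposon system for CRISPRi and CRISPRa in human pluripotent stem cells, so this plasmid is most plausibly a modular part for introducing Zeocin selection into such vectors. The record itself gives the purpose only as "Zeo Resistance gene".
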