Features (pLannotate 1.2.2; 11 found; start..end, strand, type, name):
    135..234     +  misc_feature   bom (fragment): basis of mobility region from pBR322
    240..397     -  CDS            lacZα (fragment): LacZα fragment of β-galactosidase; lacZ fragment
    448..819     +  CDS            ble: BLE_STRHI - Experimental evidence at protein level: Swiss-Prot protein existence level 1. Binding protein with a strong affinity to the bleomycin family of antibiotics. From Streptoalloteichus hindustanus.
    909..925     -  protein_bind   lac operator: The lac repressor binds to the lac operator to inhibit transcription in E. coli. This inhibition can be relieved by adding lactose or isopropyl-β-D-thiogalactopyranoside (IPTG). lac repressor encoded by lacI
    933..963     -  promoter       lac promoter: promoter for the E. coli lac operon
    978..999     -  protein_bind   CAP binding site: CAP binding activates transcription in the presence of cAMP. E. coli catabolite activator protein
   1012..1104    -  CDS            lacI (fragment): lac repressor; lacI; The lac repressor binds to the lac operator to inhibit transcription in E. coli. This inhibition can be relieved by adding lactose or isopropyl-β-D-thiogalactopyranoside (IPTG).
   1287..1875    -  rep_origin     ori: high-copy-number ColE1/pMB1/pBR322/pUC origin of replication
   2046..2861    -  CDS            KanR: aminoglycoside phosphotransferase; aph(3')-Ia; confers resistance to kanamycin in bacteria or G418 (Geneticin®) in eukaryotes
   2862..2966    -  promoter       AmpR promoter: bla
   3061..33      +  CDS            rop (fragment) (across the origin): Rop protein, which maintains plasmids at low copy number; rop
>Addgene plasmid #128471 | S7_SwaI_Zeo_PacI | addgene full sequence | sequence record 254531 | Addgene NGS Result
GCGCGTTTCGGTGATGACGGTGAAAACCTCTGACACATGCAGCTCCCGGAGACGGTCACAGCTTGTCTGT
AAGCGGATGCCGGGAGCAGACAAGCCCGTCAGGGCGCGTCAGCGGGTGTTGGCGGGTGTCGGGGCTGGCT
TAACTATGCGGCATCAGAGCAGATTGTACTGAGAGTGCACCATATGCGGTGTGAAATACCGCACAGATGC
GTAAGGAGAAAATACCGCATCAGGCGCCATTCGCCATTCAGGCTGCGCAACTGTTGGGAAGGGCGATCGG
TGCGGGCCTCTTCGCTATTACGCCAGCTGGCGAAAGGGGGATGTGCTGCAAGGCGATTAAGTTGGGTAAC
GCCAGGGTTTTCCCAGTCACGACGTTGTAAAACGACGGCCAGTGAATTGACGCGTATTGGGATTAGAGGT
ACCACCGGAGCTTATTTAAATGCCACCATGGCCAAGTTGACCAGTGCCGTTCCGGTGCTCACCGCGCGCG
ACGTCGCCGGAGCGGTCGAGTTCTGGACCGACCGGCTCGGGTTCTCCCGGGACTTCGTGGAGGACGACTT
CGCCGGTGTGGTCCGGGACGACGTGACCCTGTTCATCAGCGCGGTCCAGGACCAGGTGGTGCCGGACAAC
ACCCTGGCCTGGGTGTGGGTGCGCGGCCTGGACGAGCTGTACGCCGAGTGGTCGGAGGTCGTGTCCACGA
ACTTCCGGGACGCCTCCGGGCCGGCCATGACCGAGATCGGCGAGCAGCCGTGGGGGCGGGAGTTCGCCCT
GCGCGACCCGGCCGGCAACTGCGTGCACTTCGTGGCCGAGGAGCAGGACTAATTAATTAACACAAATACG
CGTATCTGCAATCCCAATGGCGCGCCGAGCTTGGCTCGAGCATGGTCATAGCTGTTTCCTGTGTGAAATT
GTTATCCGCTCACAATTCCACACAACATACGAGCCGGAAGCATAAAGTGTAAAGCCTGGGGTGCCTAATG
AGTGAGCTAACTCACATTAATTGCGTTGCGCTCACTGCCCGCTTTCCAGTCGGGAAACCTGTCGTGCCAG
CTGCATTAATGAATCGGCCAACGCGCGGGGAGAGGCGGTTTGCGTATTGGGCGCTCTTCCGCTTCCTCGC
TCACTGACTCGCTGCGCTCGGTCGTTCGGCTGCGGCGAGCGGTATCAGCTCACTCAAAGGCGGTAATACG
GTTATCCACAGAATCAGGGGATAACGCAGGAAAGAACATGTGAGCAAAAGGCCAGCAAAAGGCCAGGAAC
CGTAAAAAGGCCGCGTTGCTGGCGTTTTTCCATAGGCTCCGCCCCCCTGACGAGCATCACAAAAATCGAC
GCTCAAGTCAGAGGTGGCGAAACCCGACAGGACTATAAAGATACCAGGCGTTTCCCCCTGGAAGCTCCCT
CGTGCGCTCTCCTGTTCCGACCCTGCCGCTTACCGGATACCTGTCCGCCTTTCTCCCTTCGGGAAGCGTG
GCGCTTTCTCATAGCTCACGCTGTAGGTATCTCAGTTCGGTGTAGGTCGTTCGCTCCAAGCTGGGCTGTG
TGCACGAACCCCCCGTTCAGCCCGACCGCTGCGCCTTATCCGGTAACTATCGTCTTGAGTCCAACCCGGT
AAGACACGACTTATCGCCACTGGCAGCAGCCACTGGTAACAGGATTAGCAGAGCGAGGTATGTAGGCGGT
GCTACAGAGTTCTTGAAGTGGTGGCCTAACTACGGCTACACTAGAAGAACAGTATTTGGTATCTGCGCTC
TGCTGAAGCCAGTTACCTTCGGAAAAAGAGTTGGTAGCTCTTGATCCGGCAAACAAACCACCGCTGGTAG
CGGTGGTTTTTTTGTTTGCAAGCAGCAGATTACGCGCAGAAAAAAAGGATCTCAAGAAGATCCTTTGATC
TTTTCTACGGGGTCTGACGCTCAGTGGAACGAAAACTCACGTTAAGGGATTTTGGTCATGAGATTATCAA
AAAGGATCTTCACCTAGATCCTTTTAAATTAAAAATGAAGTTTTAAATCAATCTAAAGTATATATGAGTA
AACTTGGTCTGACAGTTAGAAAAACTCATCGAGCATCAAATGAAACTGCAATTTATTCATATCAGGATTA
TCAATACCATATTTTTGAAAAAGCCGTTTCTGTAATGAAGGAGAAAACTCACCGAGGCAGTTCCATAGGA
TGGCAAGATCCTGGTATCGGTCTGCGATTCCGACTCGTCCAACATCAATACAACCTATTAATTTCCCCTC
GTCAAAAATAAGGTTATCAAGTGAGAAATCACCATGAGTGACGACTGAATCCGGTGAGAATGGCAAAAGT
TTATGCATTTCTTTCCAGACTTGTTCAACAGGCCAGCCATTACGCTCGTCATCAAAATCACTCGCATCAA
CCAAACCGTTATTCATTCGTGATTGCGCCTGAGCGAGACGAAATACGCGATCGCTGTTAAAAGGACAATT
ACAAACAGGAATCGAATGCAACCGGCGCAGGAACACTGCCAGCGCATCAACAATATTTTCACCTGAATCA
GGATATTCTTCTAATACCTGGAATGCTGTTTTCCCAGGGATCGCAGTGGTGAGTAACCATGCATCATCAG
GAGTACGGATAAAATGCTTGATGGTCGGAAGAGGCATAAATTCCGTCAGCCAGTTTAGTCTGACCATCTC
ATCTGTAACATCATTGGCAACGCTACCTTTGCCATGTTTCAGAAACAACTCTGGCGCATCGGGCTTCCCA
TACAATCGATAGATTGTCGCACCTGATTGCCCGACATTATCGCGAGCCCATTTATACCCATATAAATCAG
CATCCATGTTGGAATTTAATCGCGGCCTAGAGCAAGACGTTTCCCGTTGAATATGGCTCATACTCTTCCT
TTTTCAATATTATTGAAGCATTTATCAGGGTTATTGTCTCATGAGCGGATACATATTTGAATGTATTTAG
AAAAATAAACAAATAGGGGTTCCGCGCACATTTCCCCGAAAAGTGCCACCTGACGTCTAAGAAACCATTA
TTATCATGACATTAACCTATAAAAATAGGCGTATCACGAGGCCCTTTCGTCTC
