>Addgene plasmid #128471 | S7_SwaI_Zeo_PacI | depositor partial sequence | sequence record 246240 | partial sequence
ATTTAAATGCCACCATGGCCAAGTTGACCAGTGCCGTTCCGGTGCTCACCGCGCGCGACGTCGCCGGAGC
GGTCGAGTTCTGGACCGACCGGCTCGGGTTCTCCCGGGACTTCGTGGAGGACGACTTCGCCGGTGTGGTC
CGGGACGACGTGACCCTGTTCATCAGCGCGGTCCAGGACCAGGTGGTGCCGGACAACACCCTGGCCTGGG
TGTGGGTGCGCGGCCTGGACGAGCTGTACGCCGAGTGGTCGGAGGTCGTGTCCACGAACTTCCGGGACGC
CTCCGGGCCGGCCATGACCGAGATCGGCGAGCAGCCGTGGGGGCGGGAGTTCGCCCTGCGCGACCCGGCC
GGCAACTGCGTGCACTTCGTGGCCGAGGAGCAGGACTAATTAATTAA
